>Addgene plasmid #140198 | pCRI005-pYFAC-riboB-PgpdA-dLbCpf1(D156R)-VPR-TtrpC | addgene full sequence | sequence record 309713 | Addgene NGS Result
TGCAGATTTTGACCTAGTTAACAAGGCACATCATGCTATCACTTCCAACACTCTTGCTGAGCGCGTTCTG
CCTTGCCTTTCTGGTTCTACGAAGTATCCAGTCCCGCCTGCAACGCCGCAGAAACGCCAAAAGGTGGGGT
TGTCAACCGCCAGCTAGAGCTCCATCGGGATTCTTTGGCATTCCGCCGTTCCTCGGTGGTCGCAGATAAC
TCCCTAAATTCCCTGAGCTAACTCTAAGTCGACCATGCCGTTTATGGTTAGCGCCTCCCAAAAAGGAATG
GCCGACTTAGAGTTACCTCTTGACCGACTTTTTCTTTCCTCCCCCTTACATTTCGTTACCACAACACATT
CCTATATCCAAACTCCAGGTACATAACTAGTCGAAATCTCTTTTAAATCTAGTCAAGAACTAGATACTTA
ACCTTCATACTGCTTAGAGATAGCCTTTGAAGCTCTTATTTCGCTCTTTGTCTCACTCTCACCTTCCTCC
TCCTCCTCCAATCCTTTTTGCTCGGGACTAGTCCAAGACTAGTCAACGATTAGTATGCCGAGCATTCGCG
ATAACGATCTCCGAAAGTCCCCAGAGTACTGTCACTATCTCGAGGCAGTTAAGGACGGGGAGCTTACGCT
GCCGGATTTCAAGATAGTAAGCCGACCCGACTAGCTTTAAGCCTAGTTACTGACTAGTCCACAGGACGAC
AATGGCGTGCCTGATATCCATCCATATGAAGTCTACTGCCGAGTGAAGGGATGCCTCAAGCGTACAGTGA
GTCTACTGCTATACTAGTTTCTGACTAGTTATTAACTAGTTGACAGGTTCCCTCTGCCAACAGAAACATA
TTGGTCAAGCACTTGAAGGACAAGAACTCCCACGGCATGGAGTTTACATTGCACAATGGACCTCCCACTA
TGAAGGAACTGATGGAGGCCAAAGGCAAGTCCTATCTAGATTACTTGGTGACTAGTCCCTGACTAGTCAA
GTAGCATGGTATGAAGGCTTGTTTGAAGGCACTGTTCTCCCAACCCCGACTCCTACCAAGAAGCGCAAGC
GAGCTGCGTAAGTTTCTGTGAGTCTAACTAGTGTATTAGCTAATATATAGCAGCACCAAGTCCAAGGACC
ACAATACTAAGGGTGTCGAGAATTCGTGAGTTTCTTCTCCCATTTCAACTAGTCCTTGACTAGTCACTAA
CTACTTTGCAGCAACGAGGGTGAAGCTGGAAATGATCAGGACAATGGCGAGGGCCCGTAAGTACAGCCAT
TCAATGCAGACTAGTTGCTAACTAATCTGTGACTAGTTCAAGTGGTCCGTACGCCGTGCATACCCCTGTG
ACTGGTAGGAATTTGAGCAAGCCTGTCTTGCCGCGCGATGAGAAAGGAAAGGCAAGTTACATTCAGCCCC
GTACCTAGGATCAGTGCTAATTTATAACCTCTAGCCACTCTTTATGCAGATCCGCCGTGAGGGTAGCAAG
GCAGCTAAATCAGCTGGTGAGAAAGGAACCATACCCTGCAAGACCTGTCGCAACGCAAAGGGCAAAGGTA
AGCTATCCAAGCTAGTTTGGGACTAGATTCTAACTAGTCTCAGCACCGTGTGGTTCAAAGCCATATTGCG
AGTTTTGGCGCTTTTTCTCATCGATTGACGAGGCAAAGGGAGCGAGTATGCAACCTCGTAAGTCAGACTC
AGACAAAGACCAACTAGTTATTGACCAGTCTTCTAGAAGGCTCTGTTGTGGATCTTGAGGCCCTGGAGAG
TTCCTCCAACAATCCGGAGACAAGCAAGTCCTCGTCGGACTAGTCACTAACTAGACTCTAACTAGTTGCA
GACATGGATAATGCAAAAGAGACAAGCAATGAAGAAAGTGGTAAGACATTTCTCCTTTGTGGTTCTGGAC
TAGTCTTTGACTAGTCACAGTCTTAAACAAGGAAAATGAGCATGAAAATGAGGAGGAAAAGGCTGCTGAG
CCCGAGGAAGTGCAGGGTGATGGCAGACATGGTAGGTTAATACCTTGTTAGTTATTGCTAGTCACTGACT
AGTCAATAACTAGTCTCTGAACACCTTGCAATCACTCCGTTTGCGCAGCTGAACAGTGGTGAGGATAATA
GTAGTAAGTTATTCTAGCTTCAGAGTTATAGGAGACTAGATACTAACTAGTATTAGTTGCAACTAACCTG
GATCTCAGAGACTTTGGCCTCAATCTAGAATCTATCTAGTTGTCAACTAGACTGTGGTATCATTGTCTTT
TATTTTCCTAGTCCTGGAACTAGCTTCTAACTAGTCTCCCTAATATGTGGCTGTCTTGTTTTTTTTTTTT
GTTTCCCTACCCGGATATCTAGTCCCCTTCTAGGTTCTGTTAACCTCTCGGGCTCTGATTTAGTTTAACG
CAAACCTGAGATTAGTTTCTAACTAGTCTCTAGGTTTTCTATCCACCTTTAATTGTAATAATAAATACAA
GCAACGTTTATACGTCAAAAGCATTTATAAACTTTTACCCTAAAGTAGCTTGCTTGTGTGTTTAGTTTAT
AATTAGTCTCTTATTAATTTGATGTAGGTAAGCCCGCCACAAATATATATTTTTAACAAGATACCGTGGA
AAAACTTCGTGCTATCACAAAACAGTATACAAAAAATAAGCT
[138 nt withheld, positions 2633-2770]
CCTTTGACGTTGGAGTCCACGTTCTTT
[37 nt withheld, positions 2798-2834]
ACTCTATCTCGGGCTATTCTTTTGATTTATAAGGGATTTTGCCGATTTCGGTCTATTGGTTAAAAAATGA
GCTGATTTAACAAAAATTTAACGCGAATTTTAACAAAATGGGGTGACGATGAGCCGCTCTTGCATCTTTG
TTTGTATTATACTGTCTTTCTTGTTACACATAATTATTCTAGAATGCCCCACCGTTACATACGGGACACA
GCCATTTACATATGCATGTGGATTACGAGCTAACGAGTTCATTCAAATCTCAGAACTATCACATAATCAT
CATTCCCCTATCGTCAAAGACCGTAAGACAAATCCGGTTCATGCACTGAACCCATTCGGGTAGTGAGTCA
TTTACTCAGCACACTCGCGCTGACGCTCGTCGAACACCTTCAATGCCTCCTCGGCAGCCTTGACACCACT
GAGAACCATGGCACCGAAGGTAGGGCCCATGCGGTTAAAGCCATCAATTTCAGACAGCTCCATACCGCCG
ATTATCAAGCCCTTAGTAACCTCGCGGGTGTTCTTGACGATGGCATCCTGCCATGCGGAGAGACGGACGG
ACGCAGAGAGAAGGGCTGAGTAATAAGCGCCACTGCGCCAGACAGCTCTGGCGGCTCTGAGGTGCAGTGG
ATGATTATTAATCCGGGACCGGCCGCCCCTCCGCCCCGAAGTGGAAAGGCTGGTGTGCCCCTCGTTGACC
AAGAATCTATTGCATCATCGGAGAATATGGAGCTTCATCGAATCACCGGCAGTAAGCGAAGGAGAATGTG
AAGCCAGGGGTGTATAGCCGTCGGCGAAATAGCATGCCATTAACCTAGGTACAGAAGTCCAATTGCTTCC
GATCTGGTAAAAGATTCACGAGATAGTACCTTCTCCGAAGTAGGTAGAGCGAGTACCCGGCGCGTAAGCT
CCCTAATTGGCCCATCCGGCATCTGTAGGGCGTCCAAATATCGTGCCTCTCCTGCTTTGCCCGGTGTATG
AAACCGGAAAGGCCGCTCAGGAGCTGGCCAGCGGCGCAGACCGGGAACACAAGCTGGCAGTCGACCCATC
CGGTGCTCTGCACTCGACCTGCTGAGGTCCCTCAGTCCCTGGTAGGCAGCTTTGCCCCGTCTGTCCGCCC
GGTGTGTCGGCGGGGTTGACAAGGTCGTTGCGTCAGTCCAACATTTGTTGCCATATTTTCCTGCTCTCCC
CACCAGCTGCTCTTTTCTTTTCTCTTTCTTTTCCCATCTTCAGTATATTCATCTTCCCATCCAAGAACCT
TTAATCATGAGCAAGCTGGAGAAGTTTACAAACTGCTACTCCCTGTCTAAGACCCTGAGGTTCAAGGCCA
TCCCTGTGGGCAAGACCCAGGAGAACATCGACAATAAGCGGCTGCTGGTGGAGGACGAGAAGAGAGCCGA
GGATTATAAGGGCGTGAAGAAGCTGCTGGATCGCTACTATCTGTCTTTTATCAACGACGTGCTGCACAGC
ATCAAGCTGAAGAATCTGAACAATTACATCAGCCTGTTCCGGAAGAAAACCAGAACCGAGAAGGAGAATA
AGGAGCTGGAGAACCTGGAGATCAATCTGCGGAAGGAGATCGCCAAGGCCTTCAAGGGCAACGAGGGCTA
CAAGTCCCTGTTTAAGAAGGATATCATCGAGACAATCCTGCCAGAGTTCCTGGACGATAAGGACGAGATC
GCCCTGGTGAACAGCTTCAATGGCTTTACCACAGCCTTCACCGGCTTCTTTCGTAACAGAGAGAATATGT
TTTCCGAGGAGGCCAAGAGCACATCCATCGCCTTCAGGTGTATCAACGAGAATCTGACCCGCTACATCTC
TAATATGGACATCTTCGAGAAGGTGGACGCCATCTTTGATAAGCACGAGGTGCAGGAGATCAAGGAGAAG
ATCCTGAACAGCGACTATGATGTGGAGGATTTCTTTGAGGGCGAGTTCTTTAACTTTGTGCTGACACAGG
AGGGCATCGACGTGTATAACGCCATCATCGGCGGCTTCGTGACCGAGAGCGGCGAGAAGATCAAGGGCCT
GAACGAGTACATCAACCTGTATAATCAGAAAACCAAGCAGAAGCTGCCTAAGTTTAAGCCACTGTATAAG
CAGGTGCTGAGCGATCGGGAGTCTCTGAGCTTCTACGGCGAGGGCTATACATCCGATGAGGAGGTGCTGG
AGGTGTTTAGAAACACCCTGAACAAGAACAGCGAGATCTTCAGCTCCATCAAGAAGCTGGAGAAGCTGTT
CAAGAATTTTGACGAGTACTCTAGCGCCGGCATCTTTGTGAAGAACGGCCCCGCCATCAGCACAATCTCC
AAGGATATCTTCGGCGAGTGGAACGTGATCCGGGACAAGTGGAATGCCGAGTATGACGATATCCACCTGA
AGAAGAAGGCCGTGGTGACCGAGAAGTACGAGGACGATCGGAGAAAGTCCTTCAAGAAGATCGGCTCCTT
TTCTCTGGAGCAGCTGCAGGAGTACGCCGACGCCGATCTGTCTGTGGTGGAGAAGCTGAAGGAGATCATC
ATCCAGAAGGTGGATGAGATCTACAAGGTGTATGGCTCCTCTGAGAAGCTGTTCGACGCCGATTTTGTGC
TGGAGAAGAGCCTGAAGAAGAACGACGCCGTGGTGGCCATCATGAAGGACCTGCTGGATTCTGTGAAGAG
CTTCGAGAATTACATCAAGGCCTTCTTTGGCGAGGGCAAGGAGACAAACAGGGACGAGTCCTTCTATGGC
GATTTTGTGCTGGCCTACGACATCCTGCTGAAGGTGGACCACATCTACGATGCCATCCGCAATTATGTGA
CCCAGAAGCCCTACTCTAAGGATAAGTTCAAGCTGTATTTTCAGAACCCTCAGTTCATGGGCGGCTGGGA
CAAGGATAAGGAGACAGACTATCGGGCCACCATCCTGAGATACGGCTCCAAGTACTATCTGGCCATCATG
GATAAGAAGTACGCCAAGTGCCTGCAGAAGATCGACAAGGACGATGTGAACGGCAATTACGAGAAGATCA
ACTATAAGCTGCTGCCCGGCCCTAATAAGATGCTGCCAAAGGTGTTCTTTTCTAAGAAGTGGATGGCCTA
CTATAACCCCAGCGAGGACATCCAGAAGATCTACAAGAATGGCACATTCAAGAAGGGCGATATGTTTAAC
CTGAATGACTGTCACAAGCTGATCGACTTCTTTAAGGATAGCATCTCCCGGTATCCAAAGTGGTCCAATG
CCTACGATTTCAACTTTTCTGAGACAGAGAAGTATAAGGACATCGCCGGCTTTTACAGAGAGGTGGAGGA
GCAGGGCTATAAGGTGAGCTTCGAGTCTGCCAGCAAGAAGGAGGTGGATAAGCTGGTGGAGGAGGGCAAG
CTGTATATGTTCCAGATCTATAACAAGGACTTTTCCGATAAGTCTCACGGCACACCCAATCTGCACACCA
TGTACTTCAAGCTGCTGTTTGACGAGAACAATCACGGACAGATCAGGCTGAGCGGAGGAGCAGAGCTGTT
CATGAGGCGCGCCTCCCTGAAGAAGGAGGAGCTGGTGGTGCACCCAGCCAACTCCCCTATCGCCAACAAG
AATCCAGATAATCCCAAGAAAACCACAACCCTGTCCTACGACGTGTATAAGGATAAGAGGTTTTCTGAGG
ACCAGTACGAGCTGCACATCCCAATCGCCATCAATAAGTGCCCCAAGAACATCTTCAAGATCAATACAGA
GGTGCGCGTGCTGCTGAAGCACGACGATAACCCCTATGTGATCGGCATCGCTCGAGGCGAGCGCAATCTG
CTGTATATCGTGGTGGTGGACGGCAAGGGCAACATCGTGGAGCAGTATTCCCTGAACGAGATCATCAACA
ACTTCAACGGCATCAGGATCAAGACAGATTACCACTCTCTGCTGGACAAGAAGGAGAAGGAGAGGTTCGA
GGCCCGCCAGAACTGGACCTCCATCGAGAATATCAAGGAGCTGAAGGCCGGCTATATCTCTCAGGTGGTG
CACAAGATCTGCGAGCTGGTGGAGAAGTACGATGCCGTGATCGCCCTGGAGGACCTGAACTCTGGCTTTA
AGAATAGCCGCGTGAAGGTGGAGAAGCAGGTGTATCAGAAGTTCGAGAAGATGCTGATCGATAAGCTGAA
CTACATGGTGGACAAGAAGTCTAATCCTTGTGCAACAGGCGGCGCCCTGAAGGGCTATCAGATCACCAAT
AAGTTCGAGAGCTTTAAGTCCATGTCTACCCAGAACGGCTTCATCTTTTACATCCCTGCCTGGCTGACAT
CCAAGATCGATCCATCTACCGGCTTTGTGAACCTGCTGAAAACCAAGTATACCAGCATCGCCGATTCCAA
GAAGTTCATCAGCTCCTTTGACAGGATCATGTACGTGCCCGAGGAGGATCTGTTCGAGTTTGCCCTGGAC
TATAAGAACTTCTCTCGCACAGACGCCGATTACATCAAGAAGTGGAAGCTGTACTCCTACGGCAACCGGA
TCAGAATCTTCCGGAATCCTAAGAAGAACAACGTGTTCGACTGGGAGGAGGTGTGCCTGACCAGCGCCTA
TAAGGAGCTGTTCAACAAGTACGGCATCAATTATCAGCAGGGCGATATCAGAGCCCTGCTGTGCGAGCAG
TCCGACAAGGCCTTCTACTCTAGCTTTATGGCCCTGATGAGCCTGATGCTGCAGATGCGGAACAGCATCA
CAGGCCGCACCGACGTGGATTTTCTGATCAGCCCTGTGAAGAACTCCGACGGCATCTTCTACGATAGCCG
GAACTATGAGGCCCAGGAGAATGCCATCCTGCCAAAGAACGCCGACGCCAATGGCGCCTATAACATCGCC
AGAAAGGTGCTGTGGGCCATCGGCCAGTTCAAGAAGGCCGAGGACGAGAAGCTGGATAAGGTGAAGATCG
CCATCTCTAACAAGGAGTGGCTGGAGTACGCCCAGACCAGCGTGAAGCACAAAAGGCCGGCGGCCACGAA
AAAGGCCGGCCAGGCAAAAAAGAAAAAGGGATCCTACCCATACGATGTTCCAGATTACGCTTATCCCTAC
GACGTGCCTGATTATGCATACCCATATGATGTCCCCGACTATGCCGCTGACCCCAAGAAGAAGAGGAAGG
TGGAGGCCAGCGGTTCCGGACGGGCTGACGCATTGGACGATTTTGATCTGGATATGCTGGGAAGTGACGC
CCTCGATGATTTTGACCTTGACATGCTTGGTTCGGATGCCCTTGATGACTTTGACCTCGACATGCTCGGC
AGTGACGCCCTTGATGATTTCGACCTGGACATGCTGATTAACTCTAGAAGTTCCGGATCTCCGAAAAAGA
AACGCAAAGTTGGTAGCCAGTACCTGCCCGACACCGACGACCGGCACCGGATCGAGGAAAAGCGGAAGCG
GACCTACGAGACATTCAAGAGCATCATGAAGAAGTCCCCCTTCAGCGGCCCCACCGACCCTAGACCTCCA
CCTAGAAGAATCGCCGTGCCCAGCAGATCCAGCGCCAGCGTGCCAAAACCTGCCCCCCAGCCTTACCCCT
TCACCAGCAGCCTGAGCACCATCAACTACGACGAGTTCCCTACCATGGTGTTCCCCAGCGGCCAGATCTC
TCAGGCCTCTGCTCTGGCTCCAGCCCCTCCTCAGGTGCTGCCTCAGGCTCCTGCTCCTGCACCAGCTCCA
GCCATGGTGTCTGCACTGGCTCAGGCACCAGCACCCGTGCCTGTGCTGGCTCCTGGACCTCCACAGGCTG
TGGCTCCACCAGCCCCTAAACCTACACAGGCCGGCGAGGGCACACTGTCTGAAGCTCTGCTGCAGCTGCA
GTTCGACGACGAGGATCTGGGAGCCCTGCTGGGAAACAGCACCGATCCTGCCGTGTTCACCGACCTGGCC
AGCGTGGACAACAGCGAGTTCCAGCAGCTGCTGAACCAGGGCATCCCTGTGGCCCCTCACACCACCGAGC
CCATGCTGATGGAATACCCCGAGGCCATCACCCGGCTCGTGACAGGCGCTCAGAGGCCTCCTGATCCAGC
TCCTGCCCCTCTGGGAGCACCAGGCCTGCCTAATGGACTGCTGTCTGGCGACGAGGACTTCAGCTCTATC
GCCGACATGGACTTCTCCGCACTGCTGGGTAGCGGATCGGGATCTCGGGATTCCAGGGAAGGGATGTTTT
TGCCGAAGCCTGAGGCCGGCTCCGCTATTAGTGACGTGTTTGAGGGCCGCGAGGTGTGCCAGCCAAAACG
AATCCGGCCATTTCATCCTCCAGGAAGTCCATGGGCCAACCGCCCACTCCCCGCCAGCCTCGCACCAACA
CCAACCGGTCCAGTACATGAGCCAGTCGGGTCACTGACCCCGGCACCAGTCCCTCAGCCACTGGATCCAG
CGCCCGCAGTGACTCCCGAGGCCAGTCACCTGTTGGAGGATCCCGATGAAGAGACGAGCCAGGCTGTCAA
AGCCCTTCGGGAGATGGCCGATACTGTGATTCCCCAGAAGGAAGAGGCTGCAATCTGTGGCCAAATGGAC
CTTTCCCATCCGCCCCCAAGGGGCCATCTGGATGAGCTGACAACCACACTTGAGTCCATGACCGAGGATC
TGAACCTGGACTCACCCCTGACCCCGGAATTGAACGAGATTCTGGATACCTTCCTGAACGACGAGTGCCT
CTTGCATGCCATGCATATCAGCACAGGACTGTCCATCTTCGACACATCTCTGTTTTAGTGGGCGACGACG
ACGTTCGAGGGGGGGCCCGGTACCGCCCCGTCCGGTCCTGCCCGTCACCGAGATCCACTTAACGTTACTG
AAATCATCAAACAGCTTGACGAATCTGGATATAAGATCGTTGGTGTCGATGTCAGCTCCGGAGTTGAGAC
AAATGGTGTTCAGGATCTCGATAAGATACGTTCATTTGTCCAAGCAGCAAAGAGTGCCTTCTAGTGATTT
AATAGCTCCATGTCAACAAGAATAAAACGCGTTTCGGGTTTACCTCTTCCAGATACAGCTCATCTGCAAT
GCATGGCCGCCCTAATACGGCCTGAATTGATTGTAGACCTTTAGACTAAATCTTCTTTGGCTGCGCTAAG
TGGCAGAGACTTCACAGGTGTGAGTCGAGGGTATACGCACCATACAGAGGCACGGCTGGATGACAATTAA
TGGAGATAGAAGTCATGATAGACAGCGGGCTGACTTTTCAATTGACAGAATCTGAGTGTGCATATAGTAG
GACCAAAGAAACCGCCTAAATCCACTTATTCAGAGTATTCCTCTTCGATCTGGAGAGCATACAATGTAGG
TGATACTTCATGGCATCATCCCGCACGACTCTCTCGCGGGCTCGCGCTCCACGGGGACTCGCTTCAATTT
GTTCCGCGGCCTATTGGTTAAAAAATGAGCTGATTTAACAAAAATTTAACGCGAATTTTAACAAAATATT
AACGCTTACAATTTAGGTGGCACTTTTCGGGGAAATGTGCGCGGAACCCCTATTTGTTTATTTTTCTAAA
TACATTCAAATATGTATCCGCTCATGAATTAATTCTTAGAAAAACTCATCGAGCATCAAATGAAACTGCA
ATTTATTCATATCAGGATTATCAATACCATATTTTTGAAAAAGCCGTTTCTGTAATGAAGGAGAAAACTC
ACCGAGGCAGTTCCATAGGATGGCAAGATCCTGGTATCGGTCTGCGATTCCGACTCGTCCAACATCAATA
CAACCTATTAATTTCCCCTCGTCAAAAATAAGGTTATCAAGTGAGAAATCACCATGAGTGACGACTGAAT
CCGGTGAGAATGGCAAAAGTTTATGCATTTCTTTCCAGACTTGTTCAACAGGCCAGCCATTACGCTCGTC
ATCAAAATCACTCGCATCAACCAAACCGTTATTCATTCGTGATTGCGCCTGAGCGAGACGAAATACCCTG
TCTGAGTTAAAAGGACAATTACAAACAGGAATCGAATGCAACCGGCGCAGGAACACTGCCAGCGCATCAA
CAATATTTTCACCTGAATCAGGATATTCTTCTAATACCTGGAATGCTGTTTTCCCGGGGATCGCAGTGGT
GAGTAACCATGCATCATCAGGAGTACGGATAAAATGCTTGATGGTCGGAAGAGGCATAAATTCCGTCAGC
CAGTTTAGTCTGACCATCTCATCTGTAACATCATTGGCAACGCTACCTTTGCCATGTTTCAGAAACAACT
CTGGCGCATCGGGCTTCCCATACAATCGATAGATTGTCGCACCTGATTGCCCGACATTATCGCGAGCCCA
TTTATACCCATATAAATCAGCATCCATGTTGGAATTTAATCGCGGCCTAGAGCAAGACGTTTCCCGTTGA
ATATGGCTCATAACACCCCTTGTATTACTGTTTATGTAAGCAGACAGTTTTATTGTTCATGACCAAAATC
CCTTAACGTGAGTTTTCGTTCCACTGAGCGTCAGACCCCGTAGAAAAGATCAAAGGATCTTCTTGAGATC
CTTTTTTTCTGCGCGTAATCTGCTGCTTGCAAACAAAAAAACCACCGCTACCAGCGGTGGTTTGTTTGCC
GGATCAAGAGCTACCAACTCTTTTTCCGAAGGTAACTGGCTTCAGCAGAGCGCAGATACCAAATACTGTC
CTTCTAGTGTAGTCGTAGTTAGGCCACCACTTCAAGAACTCTGTAGCACCGCCTACATACCTCGCTCTGC
TAATCCTGTTACCAGTGGCTGCTGCCAGTGGCGATAAGTCGTGTCTTACCGGGTTGGACTCAAGACGATA
GTTACCGGATAAGGCGCAGCGGTCGGGCTGAACGGGGGGTTTGTGCACACAGCCCAGCTTGGAGCGAACG
ACCTACACCGAACTGAGATACTAACCATTATTTTTTTCCTCAACATAACGAGAACACACAGGGGCGCTAT
CGCACAGAATCAAATTCGATGACTGGAAATTTTTTGTTAATTTCAGAGGTCGCCTGACGCATATACCTTT
TTCAACTGAAAAATTGGGAGAAAAAGGAAAGGTGAGAGCGCCGGAACCGGCTTTTCATATAGAATAGAGA
AGCGTTCATGACTAAATGCTTGCATCACAATACTTGAAGTTGACAATATTATTTAAGGACCTATTGTTTT
TCCAATAGGTGGTTAGCAATCGTCTTACTTTCTAACTTTTCTTACCTTTTACATTTCAGCAATATATATA
TATATTTCAAGGATATACCATTCTAATGTCTGCCCCTAAGAAGATCGTCGTTTTGCCAGGTGACCACGTT
GGTCAAGAAATCACAGCCGAAGCCATTAAGGTTCTTAAAGCTATTTCTGATGTTCGTTCCAATGTCAAGT
TCGATTTCGAAAATCATTTAATTGGTGGTGCTGCTATCGAAGCTACAGGTGTCCCACTTCCAGATGAGGC
GCTGGAAGCCTCCAAGAAGGCTGATGCCGTTTTGTTAGGTGCTGTGGGTGGTCCTAAATGGGGTACAGGT
AGTGTTAGACCTGAACAAGGTTTACTAAAAATCCGTAAAGAACTTCAATTGTACGCCAACTTAAGACCAT
GTAACTTTGCATCCGACTCTCTTTTAGACTTATCTCCAATCAAGCCACAATTTGCTAAAGGTACTGACTT
CGTTGTTGTCAGAGAATTAGTGGGAGGTATTTACTTTGGTAAGAGAAAGGAAGATGATGGTGATGGTGTC
GCTTGGGATAGTGAACAATACACCGTTCCAGAAGTGCAAAGAATCACAAGAATGGCCGCTTTCATGGCCC
TACAACATGAGCCACCATTGCCTATTTGGTCCTTGGATAAAGCTAATGTTTTGGCCTCTTCAAGATTATG
GAGAAAAACTGTGGAGGAAACCATCAAGAACGAATTTCCTACATTGAAGGTTCAACATCAATTGATTGAT
TCTGCCGCCATGATCCTAGTTAAGAACCCAACCCACCTAAATGGTATTATAATCACCAGCAACATGTTTG
GTGATATCATCTCCGATGAAGCCTCCGTTATCCCAGGTTCCTTGGGTTTGTTGCCATCTGCGTCCTTGGC
CTCTTTGCCAGACAAGAACACCGCATTTGGTTTGTACGAACCATGCCACGGTTCTGCTCCAGATTTGCCA
AAGAATAAGGTCAACCCTATCGCCACTATCTTGTCTGCTGCAATGATGTTGAAATTGTCATTGAACTTGC
CTGAAGAAGGTAAGGCCATTGAAGATGCAGTTAAAAAGGTTTTGGATGCAGGTATCAGAACTGGTGATTT
AGGTGGTTCCAACAGTACCACCGAAGTCGGTGATGCTGTCGCCGAAGAAGTTAAGAAAATCCTCACCCCT
GCATCTTGGAATAGCTTGCAGTAGGTCTAACAGTGCTAGAGCTGTACTATTGTAAGTTGAAACCTTGGAT
ACAACCTTGGCTCGAAGAGATGCCAAAACGATCCTTTCTGCTACTGATGAATCACCGGCATAGAGTATTA
TATGTGCATAAATATTGAGCAGAGCTGTGGCAAGTGGCCTTGGCTGGAATCCGACTAAAAAAATAACACG
CAAAAAAAAGGAAGACGGGTGAGGGGCTGTTTGAGCCTTGATTCAAAGTCAAATCATCGCATTTGGCTAC
CATAATACCTATACTTCCCAGTCTATCCAGTCTGTGGTTTATGATTGCTTACAAGTGCTATCCGTATCAG
GCTAGGAAAAGTGGAAGGGAAATCGGTTGAACCAAGGCCAAAATCATTGTACCATCTTGATTGAAAACTA
TATACAAAGATATCAAGCATGGACATCATAAACATGAAACATCTGACGATTGTGTTTGTAGTTCCAGCCC
GTGGCCGTTGAAACGCTTATTCTGGCATCTTGCGGCCGCTGGATGACTCCCTTTCGATGATACCCTTTAG
CAGAAGTGTTCTTAAATTGCGGGAAGAGGCCGTTCAGGAGTCTGGCTCGTTTGATCACATGGGATTAAAA
TCTGGTGTTGAGGCTGGGATATTTTATGTTTTGTCTCTTGCGCTTCGATATCAACAGATTGACAATAATG
AATAACTATCTACGGACTATGAATGCAGCTCGATCTACTCCGTATTTAGTCGGGCAATCTCCCGTAGAAG
ATGCTAGACTGCGCTGAAAGACTAGGCACAGTTAATTGCCGCGGATCACGTCAGGCCTGACAAATGACAG
GTGGACCTTCATGTAATCGCACGATGAGTCAGCGCCTCTTCTCCCCCGCCGACTTGCAGCTGCGGATGTC
CCGAGGAGCCGAACATTGAATCTATCCCAAGAGTGACTGAAATATGATTGCAATCGTCGTCTTTTTCTTG
CAGAGAATGTGGTGAGGTGATCAATCGTGTTTTTCTTCATATATTATATTCTGTAATGATCATACTTTGT
TGAGATACCCGTCTCTAAAATTGTACTTTCGCCTCCCTCCTCCCTCTCAAGTCCGTCATCGCAATGTCGA
ATTTACCGTCCCATGCTTCTCCGTCTTTTGGGGCGCAAACGCCTACCACGCCGCAGCCCGTCGACGAGCT
TTCTCTCAAGTCGAACATCACATCAGCCCCTGCGTTACACTCCAGATTAGACGAACTCCGAGATGAGACT
TCCAGCCAGATCAGCAGCATAGACACTGACCGCGGGGACATGACCCCTGCGGTTCCCGCATCATTACTCT
CCCCATCCTTCACTCCTCCAGCAACCCCCGGGGGCTCGATCAATACCGCGGAGCTGCTTCAACAGACCCA
ATTAGCTGGCGCACGGCAAGGGTCAACACATACTAAGCCCCCGAGGTTGCTTTCTCGTCTTCCCAATGTC
GAATGTATCGTCCGCGCTCGGATACCCACGACAACTGGCGCGGAGATGTTTCTTCACCTGTACCACAATG
ACTTAGACAACAAAGAGCATTTGGCGATTGTGTTTGGAAATACAATTCGAAGCAGAAGCTTGGACAAGAT
CCGGCCTGGAGAGACGGAGATGGATCGCATGATCCGTGGCGCGTATGTCGGGAAACTCCGACCGGGCCGT
GTGAGCAGCTGGTATGACGAGGAGAAAGCTGAAGAGGCCGCCAGTCCGGAAGCTGGCGGCGCTGTATCCA
GTCCGCACACACTGCCGCGAAGTAGCCTCAAGGAGGCACCTCTTGTGAGAATCCATTCGGAGTGCTACAC
TGGTGAGACGGCTTGGTCTGCACGCTGCGACTGCGGCGAGCAGCTCGATGAAGCAGCTCGCCTCATGTCG
CTGCCTATGGAAACGTTGGCAGAGGCTGCGTCACCGCCGGATGGGGCGGTACCGTCAAATGCTGCTGGAG
GTGTAATTGTGTACCTGCGCCAAGAAGGACGAGGCATTGGGCTGGGCGAGAAACTGAAAGCGTACAATCT
TCAGGATCTGGGATCAGACACGGTGGAAGCCAATCTCCTGCTTCGCCACCCTGCGGATGCAAGAAGTTAT
GGATTAGCTACGGCGATCCTGGTGGATCTTGGTCTAGGGATTGACTCGAATCCGCACGGCATCCGACTAC
TCACGAATAACCCGGACAAGATTCGAGCGGTTGAGGGACCCAACCGAGAAGTGGTGGTGAAAGAGCGGGT
GCCGATGGTGCCATTGGCATGGAGATCGGGTGGAAAGATGGGAATCAAGAGTTCCGAGGTCGAAGGGTAT
CTGAGAACGAAGGTATGTCGACAATCTATCTCTTGCAAGCTAGCTTATTTTCTCATCATTCTTGAACAAT
GTCTCACTCTTTCCTCGCAGATATCGAAAATGGGCCATTTGCTCCAATGAACCTATCCCCTTTCGGTTAG
TAACCTTGTGCTGGAAGTACGCCTTCCTGCTTTTGGACTTAGCCAAGTCGACACGGTGTATGCTCGTCAC
ACTCATGTAACGGTTCTGCAGCGCAAACGTTCTGGTCACGTTATTCGCTTTTGTCCATTTTGTCTTTTTG
TGCGGTACATAAACTAGAGGATTAGCGCACTTTGTACATGATGTTCCCGACATGTCACATTAGGCCTCGA
TTGGTCAAAATAATCCCTCTCTAACCTCTGGTTCGCATACTCTTAAATGCAGCTCTAGTCTCTAGACGGA
CTAGTTCCTCCTGCAGTGGATGTCTGACGAGTGTCTGCAAGGACCGTTTTCCGTGTCCAGTTAGTTCCAA
TCACCCGGATATCGGCGAGACGTCGGCCGATTGAGATCACTGAGTCAATGGCGTTGAGTGGCAATTAATA
TATCTGGATGCCTAGAATCCTATAAATTGGGAAAACTAGAGACCCCGGTCTATCGTGGTGGCAGTGCGTC
ATTTTTTCCTCTTGGAGCAAAAGTGTAGTGCCAGTACGAGTGTTGTGGAGGAAGGCTGCATACATTGTGC
CTGTCATTAAACGATGAGCTCGTCCGTATTGGCCCCTGTAATGCCATGTTTTCCGCCCCCAATCGTCAAG
GTTTTCCCTTTGTTAGATTCCTACCAGTCATCTAGCAAGTGAGGTAAGCTTTGCCAGAAACGCCAAGGCT
TTATCTATGTAGTCGATAAGCAAAGTGGACTGATAGCTTAATATGGAAGGTCCCTCAGGACAAGTCGACC
TGTGCAGAAGAGATAACAGCTTGGCATCACGCATCAGTGCCTCCTCTCAGACAGAATAAGTCGCCATAAG
TTATCGACCGAACCTAGGTAGGGTATATTTGGTGACGACAATACCTCCCGACGATACCTGGATTAGACAC
CGTATGCCGCGAATTAACGCCTTCCGACCAAGTCCCTTTTGGTGATCGACACTTTAGGATCATCTCCTGC
CAGTCGCCCAGACTGACGGTGTTATGGTGGCGCGCTATGGCTTTCCTAGCCGGTCAAGCTCCGTGCACTA
GAGAGCGGAGAAGGAGGGGGAGTTGATAGGGAATGATATCTAGGTAGAGAAGTACTCCAACCAGAGATAT
GCGGATCAATGCTCCGGCAGTTGTTAGCATACCCCAACCTCGTTTAAGTATCCTCTTCTTCCATCCATCT
TTATCATTATTTGTCTATGTGCATCCCTAGATCACGTCAATTATTTCGATAAATGGATACGTGCACTCGG
GAATGCGTGATTGGCTCGTCTCGTGTTCTCAGTTCCTCATTCCCCCCCACGTTACATTGACAACGGAGTA
TTAGCCTATGGTCCTGTTCGATAAGCTTGCTCCATCGCCTCCACTACGTCAAGCGGAGTATCAGACATGA
GCTCTACCCCAGATATCGCCTGCTTATCGCTGGTTGCTTTGTCATGCAAGTACAGATCACATCGGCAATT
CTGATAACAGATGGTGCCATTGTCCCGTAATCAATTGCCCATTGAAAAAGGAAGAGTATGAGTATTCAAC
ATTTCCGTGTCGCCCTTATTCCCTTTTTTGCGGCATTTTGCCTTCCTGTTTTTGCTCACCCAGAAACGCT
GGTGAAAGTAAAAGATGCTGAAGATCAGTTGGGTGCACGAGTGGGTTACATCGAACTGGATCTCAACAGC
GGTAAGATCCTTGAGAGTTTTCGCCCCGAAGAACGTTTTCCAATGATGAGCACTTTTAAAGTTCTGCTAT
GTGGCGCGGTATTATCCCGTATTGACGCCGGGCAAGAGCAACTCGGTCGCCGCATACACTATTCTCAGAA
TGACTTGGTTGAGTACTCACCAGTCACAGAAAAGCATCTTACGGATGGCATGACAGTAAGAGAATTATGC
AGTGCTGCCATAACCATGAGTGATAACACTGCGGCCAACTTACTTCTGACAACGATCGGAGGACCGAAGG
AGCTAACCGCTTTTTTGCACAACATGGGGGATCATGTAACTCGCCTTGATCGTTGGGAACCGGAGCTGAA
TGAAGCCATACCAAACGACGAGCGTGACACCACGATGCCTGTAGCAATGGCAACAACGTTGCGCAAACTA
TTAACTGGCGAACTACTTACTCTAGCTTCCCGGCAACAATTAATAGACTGGATGGAGGCGGATAAAGTTG
CAGGACCACTTCTGCGCTCGGCCCTTCCGGCTGGCTGGTTTATTGCTGATAAATCTGGAGCCGGTGAGCG
TGGGTCTCGCGGTATCATTGCAGCACTGGGGCCAGATGGTAAGCCCTCCCGTATCGTAGTTATCTACACG
ACGGGGAGTCAGGCAACTATGGATGAACGAAATAGACAGATCGCTGAGATAGGTGCCTCACTGATTAAGC
ATTGGTAACTGTCAGACCAAGTTTACTCATATATACTTTAGATTGATTTAAAACTTCATTTTTAATTTAA
AAGGATCTAGGTGAAGATCCTTTTTGATAATCTCATGACCAAAATCCCTTAACGTGAGTTTTCGTTCCAC
TGAGCGTCAGACCCCGTAGAAAAGATCAAAGGATCTTCTTGAGATCCTTTTTTTCTGCGCGTAATCTGCT
GCTTGCAAACAAAAAAACCACCGCTACCAGCGGTGGTTTGTTTGCCGGATCAAGAGCTACCAACTCTTTT
TCCGAAGGTAACTGGCTTCAGCAGAGCGCAGATACCAAATACTGTTCTTCTAGTGTAGCCGTAGTTAGGC
CACCACTTCAAGAACTCTGTAGCACCGCCTACATACCTCGCTCTGCTAATCCTGTTACCAGTGGCTGCTG
CCAGTGGCGATAAGTCGTGTCTTACCGGGTTGGACTCAAGACGATAGTTACCGGATAAGGCGCAGCGGTC
GGGCTGAACGGGGGGTTCGTGCACACAGCCCAGCTTGGAGCGAACGACCTACACCGAACTGAGATACCTA
CAGCGTGAGCTATGAGAAAGCGCCACGCTTCCCGAAGGGAGAAAGGCGGACAGGTATCCGGTAAGCGGCA
GGGTCGGAACAGGAGAGCGCACGAGGGAGCTTCCAGGGGGAAACGCCTGGTATCTTTATAGTCCTGTCGG
GTTTCGCCACCTCTGACTTGAGCGTCGATTTTTGTGATGCTCGTCAGGGGGGCGGAGCCTATGGAAAAAC
GCCAGCAACGCGGCCTTTTTACGGTTCCTGGCCTTTTGCTGGCCTTTTGCTCACATGTTCTTTCCTGCGT
TATCCCCTGATTCTGTGGATAACCGTATTACCGCCTTTGAGTGAGCTGATACCGCTCGCCGCAGCCGAAC
GACCGAGCGCAGCGAGTCAGTGAGCGAGGAAGCGGAAGAGCGCCCAATACGCAAACCGCCTCTCCCCGCG
CGTTGGCCGATTCATTAATGCAGCTGGCACGACAGGTTTCCCGACTGGAAAGCGGGCAGTGAGCGCAACG
CAATTAATGTGAGTTAGCTCACTCATTAGGCACCCCAGGCTTTACACTTTATGCTTCCGGCTCGTATGTT
GTGTGGAATTGTGAGCGGATAACAATTTCACACAGGAAACAGCTATGACCATGATTACGCCACTGAACGA
AGCATCTGTGCTTCATTTTGTAGAACAAAAATGCAACGCGAGAGCGCTAATTTTTCAAACAAAGAATCTG
AGCTGCATTTTTACAGAACAGAAATGCAACGCGAAAGCGCTATTTTACCAACGAAGAATCTGTGCTTCAT
TTTTGTAAAACAAAAATGCAACGCGAGAGCGCTAATTTTTCAAACAAAGAATCTGAGCTGCATTTTTACA
GAACAGAAATGCAACGCGAGAGCGCTATTTTACCAACAAAGAATCTATACTTCTTTTTTGTTCTACAAAA
ATGCATCCCGAGAGCGCTATTTTTCTAACAAAGCATCTTAGATTACTTTTTTTCTCCTTTGTGCGCTCTA
TAATGCAGTCTCTTGATAACTTTTTGCACTGTAGGTCCGTTAAGGTTAGAAGAAGGCTACTTTGGTGTCT
ATTTTCTCTTCCATAAAAAAAGCCTGACTCCACTTCCCGCGTTTACTGATTACTAGCGAAGCTGCGGGTG
CATTTTTTCAAGATAAAGGCATCCCCGATTATATTCTATACCGATGTGGATTGCGCATACTTTGTGAACA
GAAAGTGATAGCGTTGATGATTCTTCATTGGTCAGAAAATTATGAACGGTTTCTTCTATTTTGTCTCTAT
ATACTACGTATAGGAAATGTTTACATTTTCGTATTGTTTTCGATTCACTCTATGAATAGTTCTTACTACA
ATTTTTTTGTCTAAAGAGTAATACTAGAGATAAACATAAAAAATGTAGAGGTCGAGTTTAGATGCAAGTT
CAAGGAGCGAAAGGTGGATGGGTAGGTTATATAGGGATATAGCACAGAGATATATAGCAAAGAGATACTT
TTGAGCAATGTTTGTGGAAGCGGTATTCGCAATATTTTAGTAGCTCGTTACAGTCCGGTGCGTTTTTGGT
TTTTTGAAAGTGCGTCTTCAGAGCGCTTTTGGTTTTCAAAAGCGCTCTGAAGTTCCTATACTTTCTAGAG
AATAGGAACTTCGGAATAGGAACTTCAAAGCGTTTCCGAAAACGAGCGCTTCCGAAAATGCAACGCGAGC
TGCGCACATACAGCTCACTGTTCACGTCGCACCTATATCTGCGTGTTGCCTGTATATATATATACATGAG
AAGAACGGCATAGTGCGTGTTTATGCTTAAATGCGTACTTATATGCGTCTATTTATGTAGGATGAAAGGT
AGTCTAGTACCTCCTGTGATATTATCCCATTCCATGCGGGGTATCGTATGCTTCCTTCAGCACTACCCTT
TAGCTGTTCTATATGCTGCCACTCCTCAATTGGATTAGTCTCATCCTTCAATGCTATCATTTCCTTTGAT
ATTGGATCATACTAAGAAACCATTATTATCATGACATTAACCTATAAAAATAGGCGTATCACGAGGCCCT
TTCGTCTCGCGCGTTTCGGTGATGACGGTGAAAACCTCTGACACATGCAGCTCCCGGAGACGGTCACAGC
TTGTCTGTAAGCGGATGCCGGGAGCAGACAAGCCCGTCAGGGCGCGTCAGCGGGTGTTGGCGGGTGTCGG
GGCTGGCTTAACTATGCGGCATCAGAGCAGATTGTACTGAGAGTGCACCATACCACCTTTTCAATTCATC
ATTTTTTTTTTATTCTTTTTTTTGATTTCGGTTTCCTTGAAATTTTTTTGATTCGGTAATCTCCGAACAG
AAGGAAGAACGAAGGAAGGAGCACAGACTTAGATTGGTATATATACGCATATGTAGTGTTGAAGAAACAT
GAAATTGCCCAGTATTCTTAACCCAACTGCACAGAACAAAAACCTGCAGGAAACGAAGATAAATCATGTC
GAAAGCTACATATAAGGAACGTGCTGCTACTCATCCTAGTCCTGTTGCTGCCAAGCTATTTAATATCATG
CACGAAAAGCAAACAAACTTGTGTGCTTCATTGGATGTTCGTACCACCAAGGAATTACTGGAGTTAGTTG
AAGCATTAGGTCCCAAAATTTGTTTACTAAAAACACATGTGGATATCTTGACTGATTTTTCCATGGAGGG
CACAGTTAAGCCGCTAAAGGCATTATCCGCCAAGTACAATTTTTTACTCTTCGAAGACAGAAAATTTGCT
GACATTGGTAATACAGTCAAATTGCAGTACTCTGCGGGTGTATACAGAATAGCAGAATGGGCAGACATTA
CGAATGCACACGGTGTGGTGGGCCCAGGTATTGTTAGCGGTTTGAAGCAGGCGGCAGAAGAAGTAACAAA
GGAACCTAGAGGCCTTTTGATGTTAGCAGAATTGTCATGCAAGGGCTCCCTATCTACTGGAGAATATACT
AAGGGTACTGTTGACATTGCGAAGAGCGACAAAGATTTTGTTATCGGCTTTATTGCTCAAAGAGACATGG
GTGGAAGAGATGAAGGTTACGATTGGTTGATTATGACACCCGGTGTGGGTTTAGATGACAAGGGAGACGC
ATTGGGTCAACAGTATAGAACCGTGGATGATGTGGTCTCTACAGGATCTGACATTATTATTGTTGGAAGA
GGACTATTTGCAAAGGGAAGGGATGCTAAGGTAGAGGGTGAACGTTACAGAAAAGCAGGCTGGGAAGCAT
ATTTGAGAAGATGCGGCCAGCAAAACTAAAAAACTGTATTATAAGTAAATGCATGTATACTAAACTCACA
AATTAGAGCTTCAATTTAATTATATCAGTTATTACCCTATGCGGTGTGAAATACCGCACAGATGCGTAAG
GAGAAAATACCGCATCAGGAAATTGTAAGCGTTAATATTTTGTTAAAATTCGCGTTAAATTTTTGTTAAA
TCAGCTCATTTTTTAACCAATAGGCCGAAATCGGCAAAATCCCTTATAAATCAAAAGAATAGACCGAGAT
AGGGTTGAGTGGGGTACCGAGCTCGAATTCACTGGCCGTCGTTTTACAACGTCGTGACTGGGAAAACCCT
GGCGTTACCCAACTTAATCGCCTTGCAGCACATCCCCCTTTCGCCAGCTGGCGTAATAGCGAAGAGGCCC
GCACCGATCGCCCTTCCCAACAGTTGCGCAGCCTGAATGGCGAATGGCGCCTGATGCGGTATTTTCTCCT
TACGCATCTGTGCGGTATTTCACACCGCATA
[95 nt withheld, positions 22256-22350]
T
[46 nt withheld, positions 22352-22397]
CGCCAGCTTATTTTTTGTATACTGTTTTGTGATAGCACGAAGTTTTTCCACGGTATCTTGTTAAAAATAT
ATATTTGTGGCGGGCTTACCTACATCAAATTAATAAGAGACTAATTATAAACTAAACACACAAGCAAGCT
ACTTTAGGGTAAAAGTTTATAAATGCTTTTGACGTATAAACGTTGCTTGTATTTATTATTACAATTAAAG
GTGGATAGAAAACCTAGAGACTAGTTAGAAACTAATCTCAGGTTTGCGTTAAACTAAATCAGAGCCCGAG
AGGTTAACAGAACCTAGAAGGGGACTAGATATCCGGGTAGGGAAACAAAAAAAAAAAACAAGACAGCCAC
ATATTAGGGAGACTAGTTAGAAGCTAGTTCCAGGACTAGGAAAATAAAAGACAATGATACCACAGTCTAG
TTGACAACTAGATAGATTCTAGATTGAGGCCAAAGTCTCTGAGATCCAGGTTAGTTGCAACTAATACTAG
TTAGTATCTAGTCTCCTATAACTCTGAAGCTAGAATAACTTACTACTATTATCCTCACCACTGTTCAGCT
GCGCAAACGGAGTGATTGCAAGGTGTTCAGAGACTAGTTATTGACTAGTCAGTGACTAGCAATAACTAAC
AAGGTATTAACCTACCATGTCTGCCATCACCCTGCACTTCCTCGGGCTCAGCAGCCTTTTCCTCCTCATT
TTCATGCTCATTTTCCTTGTTTAAGACTGTGACTAGTCAAAGACTAGTCCAGAACCACAAAGGAGAAATG
TCTTACCACTTTCTTCATTGCTTGTCTCTTTTGCATTATCCATGTCTGCAACTAGTTAGAGTCTAGTTAG
TGACTAGTCCGACGAGGACTTGCTTGTCTCCGGATTGTTGGAGGAACTCTCCAGGGCCTCAAGATCCACA
ACAGAGCCTTCTAGAAGACTGGTCAATAACTAGTTGGTCTTTGTCTGAGTCTGACTTACGAGGTTGCATA
CTCGCTCCCTTTGCCTCGTCAATCGATGAGAAAAAGCGCCAAAACTCGCAATATGGCTTTGAACCACACG
GTGCTGAGACTAGTTAGAATCTAGTCCCAAACTAGCTTGGATAGCTTACCTTTGCCCTTTGCGTTGCGAC
AGGTCTTGCAGGGTATGGTTCCTTTCTCACCAGCTGATTTAGCTGCCTTGCTACCCTCACGGCGGATCTG
CATAAAGAGTGGCTAGAGGTTATAAATTAGCACTGATCCTAGGTACGGGGCTGAATGTAACTTGCCTTTC
CTTTCTCATCGCGCGGCAAGACAGGCTTGCTCAAATTCCTACCAGTCACAGGGGTATGCACGGCGTACGG
ACCACTTGAACTAGTCACAGATTAGTTAGCAACTAGTCTGCATTGAATGGCTGTACTTACGGGCCCTCGC
CATTGTCCTGATCATTTCCAGCTTCACCCTCGTTGCTGCAAAGTAGTTAGTGACTAGTCAAGGACTAGTT
GAAATGGGAGAAGAAACTCACGAATTCTCGACACCCTTAGTATTGTGGTCCTTGGACTTGGTGCTGCTAT
ATATTAGCTAATACACTAGTTAGACTCACAGAAACTTACGCAGCTCGCTTGCGCTTCTTGGTAGGAGTCG
GGGTTGGGAGAACAGTGCCTTCAAACAAGCCTTCATACCATGCTACTTGACTAGTCAGGGACTAGTCACC
AAGTAATCTAGATAGGACTTGCCTTTGGCCTCCATCAGTTCCTTCATAGTGGGAGGTCCATTGTGCAATG
TAAACTCCATGCCGTGGGAGTTCTTGTCCTTCAAGTGCTTGACCAATATGTTTCTGTTGGCAGAGGGAAC
CTGTCAACTAGTTAATAACTAGTCAGAAACTAGTATAGCAGTAGACTCACTGTACGCTTGAGGCATCCCT
TCACTCGGCAGTAGACTTCATATGGATGGATATCAGGCACGCCATTGTCGTCCTGTGGACTAGTCAGTAA
CTAGGCTTAAAGCTAGTCGGGTCGGCTTACTATCTTGAAATCCGGCAGCGTAAGCTCCCCGTCCTTAACT
GCCTCGAGATAGTGACAGTACTCTGGGGACTTTCGGAGATCGTTATCGCGAATGCTCGGCATACTAATCG
TTGACTAGTCTTGGACTAGTCCCGAGCAAAAAGGATTGGAGGAGGAGGAGGAAGGTGAGAGTGAGACAAA
GAGCGAAATAAGAGCTTCAAAGGCTATCTCTAAGCAGTATGAAGGTTAAGTATCTAGTTCTTGACTAGAT
TTAAAAGAGATTTCGACTAGTTATGTACCTGGAGTTTGGATATAGGAATGTGTTGTGGTAACGAAATGTA
AGGGGGAGGAAAGAAAAAGTCGGTCAAGAGGTAACTCTAAGTCGGCCATTCCTTTTTGGGAGGCGCTAAC
CATAAACGGCATGGTCGACTTAGAGTTAGCTCAGGGAATTTAGGGAGTTATCTGCGACCACTGGACTCTC
AGGCTTTCCATTGGGGTACTAACATAGCCATCAAATGCCGGCCCGTGTTTAATCTCCTCGAGATGGCTGG
GCTCACATGCGTTCTACTCAAAAACTCTTATACCTAGGCCCTCTCCCAATCGTGTATGTTTGGACCTTCC
TCTCTCACACTTTGGATAACATCAAGCATAC
Features (pLannotate 1.2.2; 34 found; start..end, strand, type, name):
   2634..2943    +  rep_origin     M13 ori (fragment) (sequence partly withheld): M13 bacteriophage origin of replication; arrow indicates direction of (+) strand synthesis
   2942..3373    -  gene           ptrA (fragment): pyrithiamine resistance gene of Aspergillus oryzae (Kubodera et al., 2000) useful as a dominant selectable marker in Aspergillus
   3376..4059    +  promoter       gpdA promoter (fragment): gpdA; promoter from the Aspergillus nidulans glyceraldehyde-3-phosphate dehydrogenase gene (Punt et al., 1990)
   4101..7784    +  CDS            LbCpf1: CRISPR-associated protein from Lachnospiraceae bacterium ND2006 (Zetsche et al., 2015)
   7785..7832    +  CDS            nucleoplasmin NLS: bipartite nuclear localization signal from nucleoplasmin
   7839..7919    +  CDS            3xHA: three tandem HA epitope tags
   8172..8951    +  CDS            RELA (fragment): TF65_HUMAN - Also known as NFKB3. Experimental evidence at protein level: Swiss-Prot protein existence level 1. NF-kappa-B is a pleiotropic transcription factor present in almost all cell types and is the endpoint of a series of signal transduction events that are initiated by a vast array of stimuli related to many biological processes such as inflammation, immunity, differentiation, cell growth, tumorigenesis and apoptosis. NF-kappa-B is a homo- or heterodimeric complex formed by the Rel-like domain- containing proteins RELA/p65, RELB, NFKB1/p105, NFKB1/p50, REL and NFKB2/p52. The heterodime
   8970..9539    +  CDS            Rta AD: transcriptional activation domain from the human herpesvirus 4 (Epstein-Barr virus) replication and transcription activator Rta/BRLF1 (Hardwick et al., 1992; Chavez et al., 2015)
   9559..9578    +  misc_feature   MCS (fragment): pBluescript multiple cloning site
   9606..9838    +  terminator     trpC terminator (fragment): trpC; transcription terminator from the Aspergillus nidulans trpC gene (Punt et al., 1987)
  10191..10268   +  rep_origin     M13 ori (fragment): M13 bacteriophage origin of replication; arrow indicates direction of (+) strand synthesis
  10294..10351   +  promoter       AmpR promoter (fragment): bla
  10360..11175   -  CDS            KanR: aminoglycoside phosphotransferase; aph(3')-Ia; confers resistance to kanamycin in bacteria or G418 (Geneticin®) in eukaryotes
  11297..11675   +  rep_origin     ori (fragment): high-copy-number ColE1/pMB1/pBR322/pUC origin of replication
  11677..12029   +  promoter       LEU2 promoter (fragment): S. cerevisiae LEU2
  12030..13117   +  CDS            LEU2 (fragment): 3-isopropylmalate dehydrogenase, required for leucine biosynthesis; S. cerevisiae LEU2; yeast auxotrophic marker
  14583..15566   +  CDS            RIB1: RIB1_YEAST - Experimental evidence at protein level: Swiss-Prot protein existence level 1. Catalyzes the conversion of GTP to 2,5-diamino-6- ribosylamino-4(3H)-pyrimidinone 5'-phosphate (DARP), formate and pyrophosphate. From Saccharomyces cerevisiae (strain ATCC 204508 / S288c) (Baker's yeast).
  17102..17962   +  CDS            AmpR: β-lactamase; bla; confers resistance to ampicillin, carbenicillin, and related antibiotics
  18133..18721   +  rep_origin     ori: high-copy-number ColE1/pMB1/pBR322/pUC origin of replication
  18904..18996   +  CDS            lacI (fragment): lac repressor; lacI; The lac repressor binds to the lac operator to inhibit transcription in E. coli. This inhibition can be relieved by adding lactose or isopropyl-β-D-thiogalactopyranoside (IPTG).
  19009..19030   +  protein_bind   CAP binding site: CAP binding activates transcription in the presence of cAMP. E. coli catabolite activator protein
  19045..19075   +  promoter       lac promoter: promoter for the E. coli lac operon
  19079..19101   +  protein_bind   lac operator (fragment): The lac repressor binds to the lac operator to inhibit transcription in E. coli. This inhibition can be relieved by adding lactose or isopropyl-β-D-thiogalactopyranoside (IPTG). lac repressor encoded by lacI
  19140..20482   -  rep_origin     2μ ori: yeast 2μ plasmid origin of replication
  20550..20585   +  CDS            rop (fragment): Rop protein, which maintains plasmids at low copy number; rop
  20687..20736   +  misc_feature   bom (fragment): basis of mobility region from pBR322
  20744..20959   +  promoter       URA3 promoter: S. cerevisiae URA3
  20960..21763   +  CDS            URA3: orotidine-5'-phosphate decarboxylase, required for uracil biosynthesis; S. cerevisiae URA3; yeast auxotrophic marker, counterselectable with 5-fluoroorotic acid (5-FOA)
  21842..21893   +  misc_feature   bom (fragment): basis of mobility region from pBR322
  21894..22025   -  rep_origin     M13 ori (fragment): M13 bacteriophage origin of replication; arrow indicates direction of (+) strand synthesis
  22041..22198   +  CDS            lacZα (fragment): LacZα fragment of β-galactosidase; lacZ fragment
  22204..22255   -  misc_feature   bom (fragment): basis of mobility region from pBR322
  22274..22406   +  rep_origin     f1 ori (fragment) (sequence partly withheld): f1 bacteriophage origin of replication; arrow indicates direction of (+) strand synthesis
  22402..2632    +  rep_origin     AMA1 (across the origin): replication origin from Aspergillus nidulans (Aleksenko and Clutterbuck, 1996)
