[The description below was written by a language model from this plasmid's Addgene catalogue record and pLannotate feature annotations shown in this document.]
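Description:
pCRI005-pYFAC-riboB-PgpdA-dLbCpf1(D156R)-VPR-TtrpC is a large (about 25 kb) three-host shuttle vector for episomal expression of a CRISPR activator in Aspergillus nidulans and related filamentous fungi. It is built on the pYFAC-riboB backbone. The AMA1 sequence, which spans the numbering origin of the sequence record, supports autonomous replication in Aspergillus. Fungal selection relies on the Af riboB riboflavin-biosynthesis marker; the automated annotation probably detects this gene as a hit to yeast RIB1, a GTP cyclohydrolase II homologue. For assembly and maintenance in Saccharomyces cerevisiae the plasmid carries a 2μ origin with URA3 and LEU2 auxotrophic markers. In E. coli it uses a ColE1/pUC-type origin with ampicillin and kanamycin resistance, and the record lists it as low copy. The LEU2 and kanamycin markers were added to the backbone for more stringent selection during cloning. Various small fragments (lac elements, M13/f1 ori pieces, a ptrA fragment) appear to be leftovers from the vector's construction.

The payload is a single expression cassette driven by the constitutive A. nidulans gpdA promoter and closed by the trpC terminator. It encodes Lachnospiraceae bacterium Cas12a (Cpf1) made DNase-dead by D832A and carrying D156R, which is recorded as improving activity at 25 °C. This protein is followed by a nucleoplasmin NLS, a 3xHA tag and the VPR tripartite activator (VP64-p65-Rta). The feature table annotates the p65 (RELA) and Rta portions but not VP64, which presumably lies in the unannotated gap after the HA tag. No crRNA cassette is annotated, so guide RNAs must come from elsewhere. When targeted by a crRNA, the fusion recruits transcriptional machinery to chosen promoters. The associated work applies this CRISPR activation to switch on silent biosynthetic gene clusters for the discovery of bioactive molecules, and this variant is intended for cultures grown at room temperature.
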