Addgene plasmid #140198: pCRI005-pYFAC-riboB-PgpdA-dLbCpf1(D156R)-VPR-TtrpC
Purpose: Episomal expression of dLbCpf1(D156R)-VPR, variant for culture at room temperature. Filamentous fungi vector with AMA1 and riboB selection marker.
Depositing lab: Yit Heng Chooi. Publication: CRISPR-mediated activation of biosynthetic gene clusters for bioactive molecule discovery in filamentous fungi. Roux I, Woodcraft C, Hu J, Wolters R, Gilchrist CLM, Chooi YH. ACS Synth Biol. 2020 Jun 11. doi: 10.1021/acssynbio.0c00197. PubMed 32526136.
Backbone
  Vector backbone: pYFAC-riboB
  Backbone manufacturer: DOI: 10.1039/C8SC02870B
  Backbone size w/o insert (bp): 14777
  Total vector size (bp): 25045
  Modifications to backbone: We added Leu Kan markers for more stringent selection during cloning.
  Vector type: CRISPR, Synthetic Biology ; Expression in Aspergillus nidulans and related filamentous fungi.
  Selectable markers: LEU2, URA3 ; Af riboB
Growth in bacteria
  Bacterial resistance: Ampicillin and Kanamycin, 100 & 50 μg/mL
  Growth temperature: 37°C
  Growth strain: DH5alpha
  Copy number: Low Copy
Gene/Insert
  Gene/Insert name: dLbCas12a(D156R)-VPR (alt name: dCpf1(D156R)-VPR)
  Species: Synthetic; Lachnospiraceae bacterium
  Insert size (bp): 5349
  Mutation: D832A DNase deactivated, D156R for improved activity at 25 °C
  Promoter: PgpdA
  Tag / fusion protein: VPR (VP64-p65-Rta), NLS
  Cloning method: Gibson Cloning
  Sequencing primers: 5′ CACTGAGAACCATGGCACCGAAG
Terms and licenses: Academic/Nonprofit Terms; Industry Terms: Not Available to Industry
How to cite: pCRI005-pYFAC-riboB-PgpdA-dLbCpf1(D156R)-VPR-TtrpC was a gift from Yit Heng Chooi (Addgene plasmid # 140198 ; http://n2t.net/addgene:140198 ; RRID:Addgene_140198)
